Addgene plasmid #144667: TFORF3191
Purpose: Lentiviral vector for overexpressing transcription factor ORFs with unique 24-bp barcodes. Barcodes facilitate identification of transcription factors in pooled screens.
Depositing lab: Feng Zhang. Depositing organization: Broad Institute. Publication: A transcription factor atlas of directed differentiation. Joung J, Ma S, Tay T, Geiger-Schuller KR, Kirchgatterer PC, Verdine VK, Guo B, Arias-Garcia MA, Allen WE, Singh A, Kuksenko O, Abudayyeh OO, Gootenberg JS, Fu Z, Macrae RK, Buenrostro JD, Regev A, Zhang F. Cell. 2023 Jan 5;186(1):209-229.e26. doi: 10.1016/j.cell.2022.11.026. PubMed 36608654.
Backbone
  Vector backbone: pLX_TRC317
  Backbone manufacturer: Broad Institute Genetic Perturbation Platform
  Backbone size w/o insert (bp): 8264
  Vector type: Mammalian Expression, Lentiviral
  Selectable markers: Puromycin
Growth in bacteria
  Bacterial resistance: Ampicillin, 100 μg/mL
  Growth temperature: 37°C
  Growth strain: NEB Stable
  Copy number: High Copy
Gene/Insert
  Gene/Insert name: ZNF436
  Species: H. sapiens (human)
  Insert size (bp): 1616
  Entrez Gene: ZNF436 (a.k.a. ZNF, Zfp46, KIAA1710)
  Promoter: EF1a
  Tag / fusion protein: V5 (C terminal on insert)
  Cloning method: Gateway Cloning
  Sequencing primers: 5′ GGGTGGAGACTGAAGTTAGGCCAG; 3′ CACATAGCGTAAAAGGAGCAACATAG
Resource information
  A portion of this plasmid was derived from a plasmid made by: Broad Institute Genetic Perturbation Platform
Terms and licenses: Academic/Nonprofit Terms; Industry Terms: Not Available to Industry
Depositor comments: NM_030634.2 Please test multiple small colonies in case of plasmid recombination. To make this collection available in a timely manner, a portion of this collection was not fully sequenced by Addgene. If an Addgene verified full plasmid sequence is not available, please contact us prior to placing an order to request the full sequence.
How to cite: TFORF3191 was a gift from Feng Zhang (Addgene plasmid # 144667 ; http://n2t.net/addgene:144667 ; RRID:Addgene_144667)
