[The description below was written by a language model from this plasmid's Addgene catalogue record and pLannotate feature annotations shown in this document.]
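Description:
TFORF3191 is a third-generation-style, self-inactivating lentiviral expression plasmid built on the pLX_TRC317 backbone, one member of a large barcoded collection of human transcription factor ORFs. It is maintained in E. coli through a high-copy ColE1/pUC origin with ampicillin resistance (AmpR), and also carries an f1 origin and remnants of lac and phage-promoter cloning sequences. The depositor warns that recombination can occur, which is common for plasmids carrying repeated LTR sequences.

The viral portion is driven by an RSV promoter fused to a truncated HIV-1 5' LTR, followed by the Ψ packaging signal, a gag fragment, the RRE for Rev-dependent export of the genomic RNA, and a cPPT/CTS. It ends in a ΔU3 3' LTR, which inactivates LTR promoter activity after integration. Within this unit, an SV40 early promoter drives puromycin N-acetyltransferase for selection of transduced mammalian cells. A separate EF-1α promoter drives the human ZNF436 ORF, a zinc finger protein annotated as a possible transcriptional repressor. The ORF was introduced by Gateway cloning, is flanked by attB1 and attB2 sites, and is fused at its C terminus to a V5 epitope tag. A WPRE downstream enhances transcript expression.

The automated annotation labels only the first part of the ORF as ZNF436, although the attB sites span the expected insert region. The unique 24-bp barcode described in the catalogue entry is not annotated as a feature. The short U6 promoter fragment between the V5 tag and the WPRE has no function given in the record. The construct is intended for overexpressing ZNF436, alone or in pooled transcription factor screens where the barcode identifies the delivered ORF.
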