Features (pLannotate 1.2.2; 34 found; start..end, strand, type, name):
      1..1179    +  promoter       EF-1α promoter: strong constitutive promoter for human elongation factor EF-1α
   1200..1217    +  protein_bind   attB1 (fragment): mutant version of attB; core recombination site for the Gateway® BP reaction BP Clonase™
   1223..1675    +  CDS            ZNF436 (fragment): ZN436_HUMAN - Also known as KIAA1710. Experimental evidence at protein level: Swiss-Prot protein existence level 1. May be a transcriptional repressor. From Homo sapiens (Human).
   2634..2658    -  protein_bind   attB2: mutant version of attB; recombination site for the Gateway® BP reaction BP Clonase™
   2666..2707    +  CDS            V5 tag: epitope tag from simian virus 5
   2723..2776    +  promoter       U6 promoter (fragment): RNA polymerase III promoter for human U6 snRNA
   2818..3406    +  misc_feature   WPRE: woodchuck hepatitis virus posttranscriptional regulatory element
   3457..3476    +  misc_feature   cPPT/CTS (fragment): central polypurine tract and central termination sequence of HIV-1
   3478..3711    +  LTR            3' LTR (ΔU3): self-inactivating 3' long terminal repeat (LTR) from HIV-1
   3789..3910    +  polyA_signal   SV40 poly(A) signal: SV40 polyadenylation signal
   3950..4085    +  rep_origin     SV40 ori: SV40 origin of replication
   4106..4124    -  promoter       T7 promoter: promoter for bacteriophage T7 RNA polymerase
   4132..4287    +  CDS            lacZα (fragment): LacZα fragment of β-galactosidase; lacZ fragment
   4292..4720    +  rep_origin     f1 ori (sequence partly withheld): f1 bacteriophage origin of replication; arrow indicates direction of (+) strand synthesis
   4773..4877    +  promoter       AmpR promoter: bla
   4878..5738    +  CDS            AmpR: β-lactamase; bla; confers resistance to ampicillin, carbenicillin, and related antibiotics
   5909..6497    +  rep_origin     ori: high-copy-number ColE1/pMB1/pBR322/pUC origin of replication
   6680..6772    +  CDS            lacI (fragment): lac repressor; lacI; The lac repressor binds to the lac operator to inhibit transcription in E. coli. This inhibition can be relieved by adding lactose or isopropyl-β-D-thiogalactopyranoside (IPTG).
   6785..6806    +  protein_bind   CAP binding site: CAP binding activates transcription in the presence of cAMP. E. coli catabolite activator protein
   6821..6851    +  promoter       lac promoter: promoter for the E. coli lac operon
   6859..6875    +  protein_bind   lac operator: The lac repressor binds to the lac operator to inhibit transcription in E. coli. This inhibition can be relieved by adding lactose or isopropyl-β-D-thiogalactopyranoside (IPTG). lac repressor encoded by lacI
   6920..6938    +  promoter       T3 promoter: promoter for bacteriophage T3 RNA polymerase
   6966..7192    +  promoter       RSV promoter: Rous sarcoma virus enhancer/promoter
   7193..7373    +  LTR            5' LTR (truncated): truncated 5' long terminal repeat (LTR) from HIV-1
   7420..7545    +  misc_feature   HIV-1 Ψ: packaging signal of human immunodeficiency virus type 1
   7529..7892    +  CDS            HIV-1 gag (fragment): gag protein from human immunodeficiency virus 1; gag
   8038..8271    +  misc_feature   RRE: The Rev response element (RRE) of HIV-1 allows for Rev-dependent mRNA export from the nucleus to the cytoplasm.
   8648..8674    +  CDS            Rev (fragment): human immunodeficiency virus 1 (HIV-1) Rev protein; rev; enhances nuclear export of unspliced and incompletely spliced viral mRNAs
   8681..8704    +  promoter       SV40 promoter (fragment): SV40 early promoter
   8705..8776    +  promoter       SV40 promoter (fragment): SV40 enhancer and early promoter
   8800..8935    +  rep_origin     SV40 ori: SV40 origin of replication
   8981..9577    +  CDS            PuroR (fragment): puromycin N-acetyltransferase; pac from Streptomyces; confers resistance to puromycin
   9626..9743    +  misc_feature   cPPT/CTS: central polypurine tract and central termination sequence of HIV-1
   9808..9874    +  CDS            small t antigen (fragment): SV40 (simian virus 40) small t antigen
>Addgene plasmid #144667 | TFORF3191 | addgene full sequence | sequence record 350435 | Addgene NGS Result
GGCTCCGGTGCCCGTCAGTGGGCAGAGCGCACATCGCCCACAGTCCCCGAGAAGTTGGGGGGAGGGGTCG
GCAATTGAACCGGTGCCTAGAGAAGGTGGCGCGGGGTAAACTGGGAAAGTGATGTCGTGTACTGGCTCCG
CCTTTTTCCCGAGGGTGGGGGAGAACCGTATATAAGTGCAGTAGTCGCCGTGAACGTTCTTTTTCGCAAC
GGGTTTGCCGCCAGAACACAGGTAAGTGCCGTGTGTGGTTCCCGCGGGCCTGGCCTCTTTACGGGTTATG
GCCCTTGCGTGCCTTGAATTACTTCCACCTGGCTGCAGTACGTGATTCTTGATCCCGAGCTTCGGGTTGG
AAGTGGGTGGGAGAGTTCGAGGCCTTGCGCTTAAGGAGCCCCTTCGCCTCGTGCTTGAGTTGAGGCCTGG
CCTGGGCGCTGGGGCCGCCGCGTGCGAATCTGGTGGCACCTTCGCGCCTGTCTCGCTGCTTTCGATAAGT
CTCTAGCCATTTAAAATTTTTGATGACCTGCTGCGACGCTTTTTTTCTGGCAAGATAGTCTTGTAAATGC
GGGCCAAGATCTGCACACTGGTATTTCGGTTTTTGGGGCCGCGGGCGGCGACGGGGCCCGTGCGTCCCAG
CGCACATGTTCGGCGAGGCGGGGCCTGCGAGCGCGGCCACCGAGAATCGGACGGGGGTAGTCTCAAGCTG
GCCGGCCTGCTCTGGTGCCTGGCCTCGCGCCGCCGTGTATCGCCCCGCCCTGGGCGGCAAGGCTGGCCCG
GTCGGCACCAGTTGCGTGAGCGGAAAGATGGCCGCTTCCCGGCCCTGCTGCAGGGAGCTCAAAATGGAGG
ACGCGGCGCTCGGGAGAGCGGGCGGGTGAGTCACCCACACAAAGGAAAAGGGCCTTTCCGTCCTCAGCCG
TCGCTTCATGTGACTCCACGGAGTACCGGGCGCCGTCCAGGCACCTCGATTAGTTCTCGAGCTTTTGGAG
TACGTCGTCTTTAGGTTGGGGGGAGGGGTTTTATGCGATGGAGTTTCCCCACACTGAGTGGGTGGAGACT
GAAGTTAGGCCAGCTTGGCACTTGATGTAATTCTCCTTGGAATTTGCCCTTTTTGAGTTTGGATCTTGGT
TCATTCTCAAGCCTCAGACAGTGGTTCAAAGTTTTTTTCTTCCATTTCAGGTGTCGTGAGGCTAGCATCG
ATTGATCAACAAGTTTGTACAAAAAAGTTGGCATGGCAGCCACCCTGCTCATGGCTGGGTCCCAGGCACC
TGTGACGTTTGAAGATATGGCCATGTATCTCACCCGGGAAGAATGGAGACCTCTGGACGCTGCACAGAGG
GACCTTTACCGGGATGTTATGCAGGAGAATTATGGAAATGTTGTCTCACTAGATTTTGAGATCAGGAGTG
AGAACGAGGTAAATCCCAAGCAAGAGATTAGTGAAGATGTACAATTTGGGACTACATCTGAAAGACCTGC
TGAGAATGCTGAGGAAAATCCTGAAAGTGAAGAGGGCTTTGAAAGCGGAGATAGGTCAGAAAGACAATGG
GGAGATTTAACAGCAGAAGAGTGGGTAAGCTATCCTCTCCAACCAGTCACTGATCTACTTGTCCACAAAG
AAGTCCACACAGGCATCCGCTATCATATATGTTCTCATTGTGGAAAGGCCTTCAGTCAGATCTCAGACCT
TAATCGACATCAGAAGACCCACACTGGAGACAGACCCTATAAATGTTATGAATGTGGAAAAGGCTTCAGT
CGCAGCTCACACCTTATTCAGCATCAAAGAACACATACTGGGGAGAGGCCTTATGACTGTAACGAGTGTG
GGAAAAGTTTTGGAAGAAGTTCTCACCTGATTCAGCATCAGACAATCCACACTGGAGAGAAGCCTCACAA
ATGTAATGAGTGTGGAAAAAGTTTCTGCCGTCTCTCTCACCTAATCCAACACCAAAGGACCCACAGTGGT
GAGAAACCCTATGAGTGTGAGGAGTGTGGGAAAAGCTTCAGCCGGAGCTCTCACCTAGCTCAGCACCAGA
GGACCCACACGGGTGAGAAACCTTATGAATGTAACGAATGTGGCCGAGGCTTCAGTGAGAGATCTGATCT
CATCAAACACTATCGAGTCCACACAGGGGAGAGGCCCTACAAGTGTGATGAGTGTGGGAAGAACTTCAGT
CAGAACTCCGACCTTGTGCGTCATCGCAGAGCCCACACGGGAGAGAAGCCATACCACTGTAACGAATGTG
GGGAAAATTTCAGCCGCATCTCACACTTGGTTCAGCACCAGAGAACTCACACTGGAGAGAAGCCATATGA
ATGCAATGCTTGTGGGAAAAGCTTCAGCCGGAGCTCTCATCTCATCACACACCAGAAAATTCACACTGGA
GAGAAGCCTTATGAGTGTAATGAGTGTTGGCGAAGCTTTGGTGAAAGGTCAGATCTAATTAAACATCAGA
GAACCCACACAGGGGAGAAGCCCTACGAGTGTGTGCAGTGTGGGAAAGGTTTCACCCAGAGCTCCAACCT
CATCACACATCAAAGAGTTCACACGGGAGAGAAACCTTATGAATGTACCGAATGTGAGAAGAGTTTCAGC
AGGAGCTCAGCTCTTATTAAACATAAGAGAGTTCATACGGACTACCCAACTTTCTTGTACAAAGTGGTTG
ATATCGGTAAGCCTATCCCTAACCCTCTCCTCGGTCTCGATTCTACGTAGTAATGAACTAGTCCGTAACT
TGAAAGTATTTCGATTTCTTGGCTTTATATATCTTGTGGAAAGGACGACCAGTTAGTCTTTGTTTATCAT
ATACGCGTTAAGTCGACAATCAACCTCTGGATTACAAAATTTGTGAAAGATTGACTGGTATTCTTAACTA
TGTTGCTCCTTTTACGCTATGTGGATACGCTGCTTTAATGCCTTTGTATCATGCTATTGCTTCCCGTATG
GCTTTCATTTTCTCCTCCTTGTATAAATCCTGGTTGCTGTCTCTTTATGAGGAGTTGTGGCCCGTTGTCA
GGCAACGTGGCGTGGTGTGCACTGTGTTTGCTGACGCAACCCCCACTGGTTGGGGCATTGCCACCACCTG
TCAGCTCCTTTCCGGGACTTTCGCTTTCCCCCTCCCTATTGCCACGGCGGAACTCATCGCCGCCTGCCTT
GCCCGCTGCTGGACAGGGGCTCGGCTGTTGGGCACTGACAATTCCGTGGTGTTGTCGGGGAAATCATCGT
CCTTTCCTTGGCTGCTCGCCTGTGTTGCCACCTGGATTCTGCGCGGGACGTCCTTCTGCTACGTCCCTTC
GGCCCTCAATCCAGCGGACCTTCCTTCCCGCGGCCTGCTGCCGGCTCTGCGGCCTCTTCCGCGTCTTCGC
CTTCGCCCTCAGACGAGTCGGATCTCCCTTTGGGCCGCCTCCCCGCGTCGACTTTAAGACCAATGACTTA
CAAGGCAGCTGTAGATCTTAGCCACTTTTTAAAAGAAAAGGGGGGACTGGAAGGGCTAATTCACTCCCAA
CGAAGACAAGATCTGCTTTTTGCTTGTACTGGGTCTCTCTGGTTAGACCAGATCTGAGCCTGGGAGCTCT
CTGGCTAACTAGGGAACCCACTGCTTAAGCCTCAATAAAGCTTGCCTTGAGTGCTTCAAGTAGTGTGTGC
CCGTCTGTTGTGTGACTCTGGTAACTAGAGATCCCTCAGACCCTTTTAGTCAGTGTGGAAAATCTCTAGC
AGTACGTATAGTAGTTCATGTCATCTTATTATTCAGTATTTATAACTTGCAAAGAAATGAATATCAGAGA
GTGAGAGGAACTTGTTTATTGCAGCTTATAATGGTTACAAATAAAGCAATAGCATCACAAATTTCACAAA
TAAAGCATTTTTTTCACTGCATTCTAGTTGTGGTTTGTCCAAACTCATCAATGTATCTTATCATGTCTGG
CTCTAGCTATCCCGCCCCTAACTCCGCCCATCCCGCCCCTAACTCCGCCCAGTTCCGCCCATTCTCCGCC
CCATGGCTGACTAATTTTTTTTATTTATGCAGAGGCCGAGGCCGCCTCGGCCTCTGAGCTATTCCAGAAG
TAGTGAGGAGGCTTTTTTGGAGGCCTAGGGACGTACCCAATTCGCCCTATAGTGAGTCGTATTACGCGCG
CTCACTGGCCGTCGTTTTACAACGTCGTGACTGGGAAAACCCTGGCGTTACCCAACTTAATCGCCTTGCA
GCACATCCCCCTTTCGCCAGCTGGCGTAATAGCGAAGAGGCCCGCACCGATCGCCCTTCCCAACAGTTGC
GCAGCCTGAATGGCGAATGGG
[124 nt withheld, positions 4292-4415]
C
[91 nt withheld, positions 4417-4507]
A
[49 nt withheld, positions 4509-4557]
CCTTTGACGTTGGAGTCCACGTTCTTT
[37 nt withheld, positions 4585-4621]
ACCCTATCTCGGTCTATTCTTTTGATTTATAAGGGATTTTGCCGATTTCGGCCTATTGGTTAAAAAATGA
GCTGATTTAACAAAAATTTAACGCGAATTTTAACAAAATATTAACGCTTACAATTTAGGTGGCACTTTTC
GGGGAAATGTGCGCGGAACCCCTATTTGTTTATTTTTCTAAATACATTCAAATATGTATCCGCTCATGAG
ACAATAACCCTGATAAATGCTTCAATAATATTGAAAAAGGAAGAGTATGAGTATTCAACATTTCCGTGTC
GCCCTTATTCCCTTTTTTGCGGCATTTTGCCTTCCTGTTTTTGCTCACCCAGAAACGCTGGTGAAAGTAA
AAGATGCTGAAGATCAGTTGGGTGCACGAGTGGGTTACATCGAACTGGATCTCAACAGCGGTAAGATCCT
TGAGAGTTTTCGCCCCGAAGAACGTTTTCCAATGATGAGCACTTTTAAAGTTCTGCTATGTGGCGCGGTA
TTATCCCGTATTGACGCCGGGCAAGAGCAACTCGGTCGCCGCATACACTATTCTCAGAATGACTTGGTTG
AGTACTCACCAGTCACAGAAAAGCATCTTACGGATGGCATGACAGTAAGAGAATTATGCAGTGCTGCCAT
AACCATGAGTGATAACACTGCGGCCAACTTACTTCTGACAACGATCGGAGGACCGAAGGAGCTAACCGCT
TTTTTGCACAACATGGGGGATCATGTAACTCGCCTTGATCGTTGGGAACCGGAGCTGAATGAAGCCATAC
CAAACGACGAGCGTGACACCACGATGCCTGTAGCAATGGCAACAACGTTGCGCAAACTATTAACTGGCGA
ACTACTTACTCTAGCTTCCCGGCAACAATTAATAGACTGGATGGAGGCGGATAAAGTTGCAGGACCACTT
CTGCGCTCGGCCCTTCCGGCTGGCTGGTTTATTGCTGATAAATCTGGAGCCGGTGAGCGTGGGTCTCGCG
GTATCATTGCAGCACTGGGGCCAGATGGTAAGCCCTCCCGTATCGTAGTTATCTACACGACGGGGAGTCA
GGCAACTATGGATGAACGAAATAGACAGATCGCTGAGATAGGTGCCTCACTGATTAAGCATTGGTAACTG
TCAGACCAAGTTTACTCATATATACTTTAGATTGATTTAAAACTTCATTTTTAATTTAAAAGGATCTAGG
TGAAGATCCTTTTTGATAATCTCATGACCAAAATCCCTTAACGTGAGTTTTCGTTCCACTGAGCGTCAGA
CCCCGTAGAAAAGATCAAAGGATCTTCTTGAGATCCTTTTTTTCTGCGCGTAATCTGCTGCTTGCAAACA
AAAAAACCACCGCTACCAGCGGTGGTTTGTTTGCCGGATCAAGAGCTACCAACTCTTTTTCCGAAGGTAA
CTGGCTTCAGCAGAGCGCAGATACCAAATACTGTTCTTCTAGTGTAGCCGTAGTTAGGCCACCACTTCAA
GAACTCTGTAGCACCGCCTACATACCTCGCTCTGCTAATCCTGTTACCAGTGGCTGCTGCCAGTGGCGAT
AAGTCGTGTCTTACCGGGTTGGACTCAAGACGATAGTTACCGGATAAGGCGCAGCGGTCGGGCTGAACGG
GGGGTTCGTGCACACAGCCCAGCTTGGAGCGAACGACCTACACCGAACTGAGATACCTACAGCGTGAGCT
ATGAGAAAGCGCCACGCTTCCCGAAGGGAGAAAGGCGGACAGGTATCCGGTAAGCGGCAGGGTCGGAACA
GGAGAGCGCACGAGGGAGCTTCCAGGGGGAAACGCCTGGTATCTTTATAGTCCTGTCGGGTTTCGCCACC
TCTGACTTGAGCGTCGATTTTTGTGATGCTCGTCAGGGGGGCGGAGCCTATGGAAAAACGCCAGCAACGC
GGCCTTTTTACGGTTCCTGGCCTTTTGCTGGCCTTTTGCTCACATGTTCTTTCCTGCGTTATCCCCTGAT
TCTGTGGATAACCGTATTACCGCCTTTGAGTGAGCTGATACCGCTCGCCGCAGCCGAACGACCGAGCGCA
GCGAGTCAGTGAGCGAGGAAGCGGAAGAGCGCCCAATACGCAAACCGCCTCTCCCCGCGCGTTGGCCGAT
TCATTAATGCAGCTGGCACGACAGGTTTCCCGACTGGAAAGCGGGCAGTGAGCGCAACGCAATTAATGTG
AGTTAGCTCACTCATTAGGCACCCCAGGCTTTACACTTTATGCTTCCGGCTCGTATGTTGTGTGGAATTG
TGAGCGGATAACAATTTCACACAGGAAACAGCTATGACCATGATTACGCCAAGCGCGCAATTAACCCTCA
CTAAAGGGAACAAAAGCTGGAGCTGCAAGCTTAATGTAGTCTTATGCAATACTCTTGTAGTCTTGCAACA
TGGTAACGATGAGTTAGCAACATGCCTTACAAGGAGAGAAAAAGCACCGTGCATGCCGATTGGTGGAAGT
AAGGTGGTACGATCGTGCCTTATTAGGAAGGCAACAGACGGGTCTGACATGGATTGGACGAACCACTGAA
TTGCCGCATTGCAGAGATATTGTATTTAAGTGCCTAGCTCGATACATAAACGGGTCTCTCTGGTTAGACC
AGATCTGAGCCTGGGAGCTCTCTGGCTAACTAGGGAACCCACTGCTTAAGCCTCAATAAAGCTTGCCTTG
AGTGCTTCAAGTAGTGTGTGCCCGTCTGTTGTGTGACTCTGGTAACTAGAGATCCCTCAGACCCTTTTAG
TCAGTGTGGAAAATCTCTAGCAGTGGCGCCCGAACAGGGACTTGAAAGCGAAAGGGAAACCAGAGGAGCT
CTCTCGACGCAGGACTCGGCTTGCTGAAGCGCGCACGGCAAGAGGCGAGGGGCGGCGACTGGTGAGTACG
CCAAAAATTTTGACTAGCGGAGGCTAGAAGGAGAGAGATGGGTGCGAGAGCGTCAGTATTAAGCGGGGGA
GAATTAGATCGCGATGGGAAAAAATTCGGTTAAGGCCAGGGGGAAAGAAAAAATATAAATTAAAACATAT
AGTATGGGCAAGCAGGGAGCTAGAACGATTCGCAGTTAATCCTGGCCTGTTAGAAACATCAGAAGGCTGT
AGACAAATACTGGGACAGCTACAACCATCCCTTCAGACAGGATCAGAAGAACTTAGATCATTATATAATA
CAGTAGCAACCCTCTATTGTGTGCATCAAAGGATAGAGATAAAAGACACCAAGGAAGCTTTAGACAAGAT
AGAGGAAGAGCAAAACAAAAGTAAGACCACCGCACAGCAAGCGGCCGCTGATCTTCAGACCTGGAGGAGG
AGATATGAGGGACAATTGGAGAAGTGAATTATATAAATATAAAGTAGTAAAAATTGAACCATTAGGAGTA
GCACCCACCAAGGCAAAGAGAAGAGTGGTGCAGAGAGAAAAAAGAGCAGTGGGAATAGGAGCTTTGTTCC
TTGGGTTCTTGGGAGCAGCAGGAAGCACTATGGGCGCAGCGTCAATGACGCTGACGGTACAGGCCAGACA
ATTATTGTCTGGTATAGTGCAGCAGCAGAACAATTTGCTGAGGGCTATTGAGGCGCAACAGCATCTGTTG
CAACTCACAGTCTGGGGCATCAAGCAGCTCCAGGCAAGAATCCTGGCTGTGGAAAGATACCTAAAGGATC
AACAGCTCCTGGGGATTTGGGGTTGCTCTGGAAAACTCATTTGCACCACTGCTGTGCCTTGGAATGCTAG
TTGGAGTAATAAATCTCTGGAACAGATTTGGAATCACACGACCTGGATGGAGTGGGACAGAGAAATTAAC
AATTACACAAGCTTAATACACTCCTTAATTGAAGAATCGCAAAACCAGCAAGAAAAGAATGAACAAGAAT
TATTGGAATTAGATAAATGGGCAAGTTTGTGGAATTGGTTTAACATAACAAATTGGCTGTGGTATATAAA
ATTATTCATAATGATAGTAGGAGGCTTGGTAGGTTTAAGAATAGTTTTTGCTGTACTTTCTATAGTGAAT
AGAGTTAGGCAGGGATATTCACCATTATCGTTTCAGACCCACCTCCCAACCCCGAGGGGACCCATGCATT
GCATCTCAATTAGTCAGCAACCAGGTGTGGAAAGTCCCCAGGCTCCCCAGCAGGCAGAAGTATGCAAAGC
ATGCGTCTCAATTAGTCAGCAACCATAGTCCCGCCCCTAACTCCGCCCATCCCGCCCCTAACTCCGCCCA
GTTCCGCCCATTCTCCGCCCCATGGCTGACTAATTTTTTTTATTTATGCAGAGGCCGAGGCCGCCTCGGC
CTCTGAGCTATTCCAGAAGTAGTGAGGAGGCTTTTTTGGAGGCCTAGGCTTTTGCAAAAAGCTTTCTAGA
GGTACCACCGGAGCTTACCATGACCGAGTACAAGCCCACGGTGCGCCTCGCCACCCGCGACGACGTCCCC
AGGGCCGTACGCACCCTCGCCGCCGCGTTCGCCGACTACCCCGCCACGCGCCACACCGTCGATCCGGACC
GCCACATCGAGCGGGTCACCGAGCTGCAAGAACTCTTCCTCACGCGCGTCGGGCTCGACATCGGCAAGGT
GTGGGTCGCGGACGACGGCGCCGCCGTGGCGGTCTGGACCACGCCGGAGAGCGTCGAAGCGGGGGCGGTG
TTCGCCGAGATCGGCCCGCGCATGGCCGAGTTGAGCGGTTCCCGGCTGGCCGCGCAGCAACAGATGGAAG
GCCTCCTGGCGCCGCACCGGCCCAAGGAGCCCGCGTGGTTCCTGGCCACCGTCGGCGTCTCGCCCGACCA
CCAGGGCAAGGGTCTGGGCAGCGCCGTCGTGCTCCCCGGAGTGGAGGCGGCCGAGCGCGCCGGGGTGCCC
GCCTTCCTGGAGACCTCCGCGCCCCGCAACCTCCCCTTCTACGAGCGGCTCGGCTTCACCGTCACCGCCG
ACGTCGAGGTGCCCGAAGGACCGCGCACCTGGTGCATGACCCGCAAGCCCGGTGCCAGTTAACGAATTCT
AGATCTTGAGACAAATGGCAGTATTCATCCACAATTTTAAAAGAAAAGGGGGGATTGGGGGGTACAGTGC
AGGGGAAAGAATAGTAGACATAATAGCAACAGACATACAAACTAAAGAATTACAAAAACAAATTACAAAA
ATTCAAAATTTTCGGGTTTATTACAGGGACAGCAGAGATCCACTTTGGCGCCGGCTCGAGGCCTGCAGGT
GCAAAGATGGATAAAGTTTTAAACAGAGAGGAATCTTTGCAGCTAATGGACCTTCTAGGTCTTGAAAGGA
GTGGGAATT
