>Addgene plasmid #144667 | TFORF3191 | depositor partial sequence | sequence record 286116 | Insert
ATCGATTGATCAACAAGTTTGTACAAAAAAGTTGGCATGGCAGCCACCCTGCTCATGGCTGGGTCCCAGG
CACCTGTGACGTTTGAAGATATGGCCATGTATCTCACCCGGGAAGAATGGAGACCTCTGGACGCTGCACA
GAGGGACCTTTACCGGGATGTTATGCAGGAGAATTATGGAAATGTTGTCTCACTAGATTTTGAGATCAGG
AGTGAGAACGAGGTAAATCCCAAGCAAGAGATTAGTGAAGATGTACAATTTGGGACTACATCTGAAAGAC
CTGCTGAGAATGCTGAGGAAAATCCTGAAAGTGAAGAGGGCTTTGAAAGCGGAGATAGGTCAGAAAGACA
ATGGGGAGATTTAACAGCAGAAGAGTGGGTAAGCTATCCTCTCCAACCAGTCACTGATCTACTTGTCCAC
AAAGAAGTCCACACAGGCATCCGCTATCATATATGTTCTCATTGTGGAAAGGCCTTCAGTCAGATCTCAG
ACCTTAATCGACATCAGAAGACCCACACTGGAGACAGACCCTATAAATGTTATGAATGTGGAAAAGGCTT
CAGTCGCAGCTCACACCTTATTCAGCATCAAAGAACACATACTGGGGAGAGGCCTTATGACTGTAACGAG
TGTGGGAAAAGTTTTGGAAGAAGTTCTCACCTGATTCAGCATCAGACAATCCACACTGGAGAGAAGCCTC
ACAAATGTAATGAGTGTGGAAAAAGTTTCTGCCGTCTCTCTCACCTAATCCAACACCAAAGGACCCACAG
TGGTGAGAAACCCTATGAGTGTGAGGAGTGTGGGAAAAGCTTCAGCCGGAGCTCTCACCTAGCTCAGCAC
CAGAGGACCCACACGGGTGAGAAACCTTATGAATGTAACGAATGTGGCCGAGGCTTCAGTGAGAGATCTG
ATCTCATCAAACACTATCGAGTCCACACAGGGGAGAGGCCCTACAAGTGTGATGAGTGTGGGAAGAACTT
CAGTCAGAACTCCGACCTTGTGCGTCATCGCAGAGCCCACACGGGAGAGAAGCCATACCACTGTAACGAA
TGTGGGGAAAATTTCAGCCGCATCTCACACTTGGTTCAGCACCAGAGAACTCACACTGGAGAGAAGCCAT
ATGAATGCAATGCTTGTGGGAAAAGCTTCAGCCGGAGCTCTCATCTCATCACACACCAGAAAATTCACAC
TGGAGAGAAGCCTTATGAGTGTAATGAGTGTTGGCGAAGCTTTGGTGAAAGGTCAGATCTAATTAAACAT
CAGAGAACCCACACAGGGGAGAAGCCCTACGAGTGTGTGCAGTGTGGGAAAGGTTTCACCCAGAGCTCCA
ACCTCATCACACATCAAAGAGTTCACACGGGAGAGAAACCTTATGAATGTACCGAATGTGAGAAGAGTTT
CAGCAGGAGCTCAGCTCTTATTAAACATAAGAGAGTTCATACGGACTACCCAACTTTCTTGTACAAAGTG
GTTGATATCGGTAAGCCTATCCCTAACCCTCTCCTCGGTCTCGATTCTACGTAGTAATGAACTAGTCCGT
AACTTGAAAGTATTTCGATTTCTTGGCTTTATATATCTTGTGGAAAGGACGACCAGTTAGTCTTTGTTTA
TCATAT
