>Addgene plasmid #144667 | TFORF3191 | depositor partial sequence | sequence record 286117 | Barcode
CCAGTTAGTCTTTGTTTATCATAT
